>Addgene plasmid #165113 | Nsp8-EGFP | addgene full sequence | sequence record 325883 | Addgene NGS Result
CGTTACATAACTTACGGTAAATGGCCCGCCTGGCTGACCGCCCAACGACCCCCGCCCATTGACGTCAATA
ATGACGTATGTTCCCATAGTAACGCCAATAGGGACTTTCCATTGACGTCAATGGGTGGAGTATTTACGGT
AAACTGCCCACTTGGCAGTACATCAAGTGTATCATATGCCAAGTACGCCCCCTATTGACGTCAATGACGG
TAAATGGCCCGCCTGGCATTATGCCCAGTACATGACCTTATGGGACTTTCCTACTTGGCAGTACATCTAC
GTATTAGTCATCGCTATTACCATGGTGATGCGGTTTTGGCAGTACATCAATGGGCGTGGATAGCGGTTTG
ACTCACGGGGATTTCCAAGTCTCCACCCCATTGACGTCAATGGGAGTTTGTTTTGGCACCAAAATCAACG
GGACTTTCCAAAATGTCGTAACAACTCCGCCCCATTGACGCAAATGGGCGGTAGGCGTGTACGGTGGGAG
GTCTATATAAGCAGAGCTGGTTTAGTGAACCGTCAGATCCGCTAGCCACCATGGCAATCGCATCTGAATT
TTCTAGTCTCCCCTCCTATGCAGCGTTTGCAACTGCCCAGGAGGCATACGAGCAGGCTGTTGCGAACGGC
GACTCCGAAGTGGTGCTGAAGAAGCTGAAAAAGTCTCTGAACGTCGCAAAATCCGAGTTTGATAGAGATG
CAGCAATGCAAAGAAAGCTGGAGAAAATGGCAGATCAAGCTATGACACAAATGTACAAGCAGGCCCGCTC
AGAGGATAAACGAGCTAAAGTTACCTCCGCAATGCAAACTATGCTGTTCACCATGCTGAGAAAGCTGGAC
AACGACGCGCTGAACAATATAATTAATAATGCGCGGGACGGGTGCGTACCCTTGAATATTATTCCCCTTA
CGACTGCCGCGAAGCTCATGGTTGTCATACCAGATTATAACACTTACAAGAATACGTGTGATGGTACGAC
GTTCACTTATGCGTCTGCATTGTGGGAAATTCAGCAAGTGGTAGACGCTGATTCCAAGATAGTACAGTTG
TCCGAGATTAGCATGGACAACAGTCCCAATCTCGCTTGGCCTCTGATCGTTACCGCATTGAGGGCTAACA
GCGCAGTCAAACTGCAGCTCGAGCTCAAGCTTCGAATTCTGCAGTCGACGGTACCGCGGGCCCGGGATCC
ACCGGTCGCCACCATGGTGAGCAAGGGCGAGGAGCTGTTCACCGGGGTGGTGCCCATCCTGGTCGAGCTG
GACGGCGACGTAAACGGCCACAAGTTCAGCGTGTCCGGCGAGGGCGAGGGCGATGCCACCTACGGCAAGC
TGACCCTGAAGTTCATCTGCACCACCGGCAAGCTGCCCGTGCCCTGGCCCACCCTCGTGACCACCCTGAC
CTACGGCGTGCAGTGCTTCAGCCGCTACCCCGACCACATGAAGCAGCACGACTTCTTCAAGTCCGCCATG
CCCGAAGGCTACGTCCAGGAGCGCACCATCTTCTTCAAGGACGACGGCAACTACAAGACCCGCGCCGAGG
TGAAGTTCGAGGGCGACACCCTGGTGAACCGCATCGAGCTGAAGGGCATCGACTTCAAGGAGGACGGCAA
CATCCTGGGGCACAAGCTGGAGTACAACTACAACAGCCACAACGTCTATATCATGGCCGACAAGCAGAAG
AACGGCATCAAGGTGAACTTCAAGATCCGCCACAACATCGAGGACGGCAGCGTGCAGCTCGCCGACCACT
ACCAGCAGAACACCCCCATCGGCGACGGCCCCGTGCTGCTGCCCGACAACCACTACCTGAGCACCCAGTC
CGCCCTGAGCAAAGACCCCAACGAGAAGCGCGATCACATGGTCCTGCTGGAGTTCGTGACCGCCGCCGGG
ATCACTCTCGGCATGGACGAGCTGTACAAGTAAAGCGGCCGCGACTCTAGATCATAATCAGCCATACCAC
ATTTGTAGAGGTTTTACTTGCTTTAAAAAACCTCCCACACCTCCCCCTGAACCTGAAACATAAAATGAAT
GCAATTGTTGTTGTTAACTTGTTTATTGCAGCTTATAATGGTTACAAATAAAGCAATAGCATCACAAATT
TCACAAATAAAGCATTTTTTTCACTGCATTCTAGTTGTGGTTTGTCCAAACTCATCAATGTATCTTAAGG
CGTAAATTGTAAGCGTTAATATTTTGTTAAAATTCGCGTTAAATTTTTGTTAAATCAGCTCATTTTTTAA
CCAATAGGCCGAAATCGGCAAAATCCCTTATAAATCAAAAGAATAGACCGAGATAGGGT
[37 nt withheld, positions 2300-2336]
AAAGAACGTGGACTCCAACGTCAAAGG
[49 nt withheld, positions 2364-2412]
T
[91 nt withheld, positions 2414-2504]
G
[124 nt withheld, positions 2506-2629]
CAGGTGGCACTTTTCGGGGAAATGTGCGCGGAACCCCTATTTGTTTATTTTTCTAAATACATTCAAATAT
GTATCCGCTCATGAGACAATAACCCTGATAAATGCTTCAATAATATTGAAAAAGGAAGAGTCCTGAGGCG
GAAAGAACCAGCTGTGGAATGTGTGTCAGTTAGGGTGTGGAAAGTCCCCAGGCTCCCCAGCAGGCAGAAG
TATGCAAAGCATGCATCTCAATTAGTCAGCAACCAGGTGTGGAAAGTCCCCAGGCTCCCCAGCAGGCAGA
AGTATGCAAAGCATGCATCTCAATTAGTCAGCAACCATAGTCCCGCCCCTAACTCCGCCCATCCCGCCCC
TAACTCCGCCCAGTTCCGCCCATTCTCCGCCCCATGGCTGACTAATTTTTTTTATTTATGCAGAGGCCGA
GGCCGCCTCGGCCTCTGAGCTATTCCAGAAGTAGTGAGGAGGCTTTTTTGGAGGCCTAGGCTTTTGCAAA
GATCGATCAAGAGACAGGATGAGGATCGTTTCGCATGATTGAACAAGATGGATTGCACGCAGGTTCTCCG
GCCGCTTGGGTGGAGAGGCTATTCGGCTATGACTGGGCACAACAGACAATCGGCTGCTCTGATGCCGCCG
TGTTCCGGCTGTCAGCGCAGGGGCGCCCGGTTCTTTTTGTCAAGACCGACCTGTCCGGTGCCCTGAATGA
ACTGCAAGACGAGGCAGCGCGGCTATCGTGGCTGGCCACGACGGGCGTTCCTTGCGCAGCTGTGCTCGAC
GTTGTCACTGAAGCGGGAAGGGACTGGCTGCTATTGGGCGAAGTGCCGGGGCAGGATCTCCTGTCATCTC
ACCTTGCTCCTGCCGAGAAAGTATCCATCATGGCTGATGCAATGCGGCGGCTGCATACGCTTGATCCGGC
TACCTGCCCATTCGACCACCAAGCGAAACATCGCATCGAGCGAGCACGTACTCGGATGGAAGCCGGTCTT
GTCGATCAGGATGATCTGGACGAAGAGCATCAGGGGCTCGCGCCAGCCGAACTGTTCGCCAGGCTCAAGG
CGAGCATGCCCGACGGCGAGGATCTCGTCGTGACCCATGGCGATGCCTGCTTGCCGAATATCATGGTGGA
AAATGGCCGCTTTTCTGGATTCATCGACTGTGGCCGGCTGGGTGTGGCGGACCGCTATCAGGACATAGCG
TTGGCTACCCGTGATATTGCTGAAGAGCTTGGCGGCGAATGGGCTGACCGCTTCCTCGTGCTTTACGGTA
TCGCCGCTCCCGATTCGCAGCGCATCGCCTTCTATCGCCTTCTTGACGAGTTCTTCTGAGCGGGACTCTG
GGGTTCGAAATGACCGACCAAGCGACGCCCAACCTGCCATCACGAGATTTCGATTCCACCGCCGCCTTCT
ATGAAAGGTTGGGCTTCGGAATCGTTTTCCGGGACGCCGGCTGGATGATCCTCCAGCGCGGGGATCTCAT
GCTGGAGTTCTTCGCCCACCCTAGGGGGAGGCTAACTGAAACACGGAAGGAGACAATACCGGAAGGAACC
CGCGCTATGACGGCAATAAAAAGACAGAATAAAACGCACGGTGTTGGGTCGTTTGTTCATAAACGCGGGG
TTCGGTCCCAGGGCTGGCACTCTGTCGATACCCCACCGAGACCCCATTGGGGCCAATACGCCCGCGTTTC
TTCCTTTTCCCCACCCCACCCCCCAAGTTCGGGTGAAGGCCCAGGGCTCGCAGCCAACGTCGGGGCGGCA
GGCCCTGCCATAGCCTCAGGTTACTCATATATACTTTAGATTGATTTAAAACTTCATTTTTAATTTAAAA
GGATCTAGGTGAAGATCCTTTTTGATAATCTCATGACCAAAATCCCTTAACGTGAGTTTTCGTTCCACTG
AGCGTCAGACCCCGTAGAAAAGATCAAAGGATCTTCTTGAGATCCTTTTTTTCTGCGCGTAATCTGCTGC
TTGCAAACAAAAAAACCACCGCTACCAGCGGTGGTTTGTTTGCCGGATCAAGAGCTACCAACTCTTTTTC
CGAAGGTAACTGGCTTCAGCAGAGCGCAGATACCAAATACTGTTCTTCTAGTGTAGCCGTAGTTAGGCCA
CCACTTCAAGAACTCTGTAGCACCGCCTACATACCTCGCTCTGCTAATCCTGTTACCAGTGGCTGCTGCC
AGTGGCGATAAGTCGTGTCTTACCGGGTTGGACTCAAGACGATAGTTACCGGATAAGGCGCAGCGGTCGG
GCTGAACGGGGGGTTCGTGCACACAGCCCAGCTTGGAGCGAACGACCTACACCGAACTGAGATACCTACA
GCGTGAGCTATGAGAAAGCGCCACGCTTCCCGAAGGGAGAAAGGCGGACAGGTATCCGGTAAGCGGCAGG
GTCGGAACAGGAGAGCGCACGAGGGAGCTTCCAGGGGGAAACGCCTGGTATCTTTATAGTCCTGTCGGGT
TTCGCCACCTCTGACTTGAGCGTCGATTTTTGTGATGCTCGTCAGGGGGGCGGAGCCTATGGAAAAACGC
CAGCAACGCGGCCTTTTTACGGTTCCTGGCCTTTTGCTGGCCTTTTGCTCACATGTTCTTTCCTGCGTTA
TCCCCTGATTCTGTGGATAACCGTATTACCGCCATGCATTAGTTATTAATAGTAATCAATTACGGGGTCA
TTAGTTCATAGCCCATATATGGAGTTCCG
Features (pLannotate 1.2.2; 16 found; start..end, strand, type, name):
      1..304     +  enhancer       CMV enhancer: human cytomegalovirus immediate early enhancer
    305..508     +  promoter       CMV promoter: human cytomegalovirus (CMV) immediate early promoter
    526..1137    +  CDS            R1A_SARS2 (fragment): Experimental evidence at protein level: Swiss-Prot protein existence level 1. [Non-structural protein 10]: Plays a pivotal role in viral transcription by stimulating both nsp14 3'-5' exoribonuclease and nsp16 2'-O-methyltransferase activities. Therefore plays an essential role in viral mRNAs cap methylation. From Severe acute respiratory syndrome coronavirus 2 (2019-nCoV) (SARS-CoV-2).
   1138..1190    +  misc_feature   MCS: multiple cloning site
   1204..1923    +  CDS            EGFP: the original enhanced GFP (Yang et al., 1996) mammalian codon-optimized
   1940..2023    +  CDS            large T antigen (fragment): large T antigen from SV40 (simian virus 40)
   2046..2167    +  polyA_signal   SV40 poly(A) signal: SV40 polyadenylation signal
   2201..2629    -  rep_origin     f1 ori (sequence partly withheld): f1 bacteriophage origin of replication; arrow indicates direction of (+) strand synthesis
   2656..2760    +  promoter       AmpR promoter: bla
   2762..3119    +  promoter       SV40 promoter: SV40 enhancer and early promoter
   3154..3948    +  CDS            NeoR/KanR: aminoglycoside phosphotransferase from Tn5; aph(3')-II (or nptII); confers resistance to neomycin, kanamycin, and G418 (Geneticin®)
   3969..4121    +  CDS            ble (fragment): BLE_KLEPN - Experimental evidence at protein level: Swiss-Prot protein existence level 1. Binding protein with a strong affinity to the bleomycin family of antibiotics. Binds to CL990; an antimitotic-antibiotic compound. From Klebsiella pneumoniae.
   4180..4227    +  polyA_signal   HSV TK poly(A) signal: herpes simplex virus thymidine kinase polyadenylation signal (Cole and Stacy, 1985)
   4318..4334    -  polyA_signal   bGH poly(A) signal (fragment): bovine growth hormone polyadenylation signal
   4556..5144    +  rep_origin     ori: high-copy-number ColE1/pMB1/pBR322/pUC origin of replication
   5259..5318    +  enhancer       CMV enhancer (fragment): human cytomegalovirus immediate early enhancer
