[The description below was written by a language model from this plasmid's Addgene catalogue record and pLannotate feature annotations shown in this document.]
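Description:
Nsp8-EGFP is a mammalian expression plasmid built on the Clontech pEGFP-N1 backbone, carrying a codon-optimized coding sequence for SARS-CoV-2 non-structural protein 8 (Nsp8), one of the mature products of the ORF1ab replicase polyprotein. The roughly 600 bp insert was cloned between NheI and XhoI sites, placing it downstream of the human cytomegalovirus immediate early enhancer and promoter and upstream of the residual multiple cloning site and the EGFP open reading frame. The result is Nsp8 with EGFP fused to its C terminus, and transcripts are terminated by the SV40 polyadenylation signal. In the sequenced 5,318 nt record, the automated annotation recognises the insert only as a fragment of the SARS-CoV-2 replicase polyprotein 1a. The functional text attached to that hit refers to Nsp10, which reflects the generic polyprotein database entry rather than the identity of the insert given in the catalogue.

The plasmid replicates in E. coli at high copy from a ColE1/pUC-type origin and also contains an f1 phage origin. A single Tn5 aminoglycoside phosphotransferase (NeoR/KanR) gene serves both hosts. A bacterial bla-type promoter drives it for kanamycin selection, and the SV40 enhancer/early promoter, paired with the HSV TK polyadenylation signal, drives it for G418 selection of stably transfected mammalian cells. The short large T antigen, ble and bGH poly(A) fragments in the annotation are probably backbone remnants or partial matches rather than functional elements.

The construct belongs to a library of fluorescently tagged SARS-CoV-2 proteins and is intended for expressing Nsp8 in mammalian cells and visualising its subcellular localization by fluorescence microscopy.
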