Addgene plasmid #165113: Nsp8-EGFP
Purpose: mammalian expression and localization
Depositing lab: Bruno Antonny. Depositing organization: CNRS UMR 7275, Institut de Pharmacologie Moleculaire et Cellulaire (IPMC). Publication: A comprehensive library of fluorescent constructs of SARS-CoV-2 proteins and their initial characterisation in different cell types. Miserey-Lenkei S, Trajkovic K, D'Ambrosio JM, Patel AJ, Copic A, Mathur P, Schauer K, Goud B, Albanese V, Gautier R, Subra M, Kovacs D, Barelli H, Antonny B. Biol Cell. 2021 Jul;113(7):311-328. doi: 10.1111/boc.202000158. Epub 2021 May 10. PubMed 33666950.
Backbone
  Vector backbone: pEGFPN1
  Backbone manufacturer: Clontech
  Backbone size w/o insert (bp): 4700
  Vector type: Mammalian Expression
  Selectable markers: Neomycin (select with G418)
Growth in bacteria
  Bacterial resistance: Kanamycin, 50 μg/mL
  Growth temperature: 37°C
  Growth strain: DH5alpha
  Copy number: High Copy
Gene/Insert
  Gene/Insert name: Nsp8
  Species: codon optimized SARS-COV-2
  Insert size (bp): 600
  Entrez Gene: ORF1ab (a.k.a. GU280_gp01)
  Promoter: CMV
  Tag / fusion protein: EGFP (C terminal on insert)
  Cloning method: Restriction Enzyme; 5′ cloning site NheI (unknown if destroyed); 3′ cloning site XhoI (unknown if destroyed)
  Sequencing primers: 5′ GTCGTAACAACTCCGCCC; 3′ CGTCCAGCTCGACCAGGATG
Resource information
  A portion of this plasmid was derived from a plasmid made by: Inserts were prepared by PCR with templates that have been published elsewhere: Gordon et al., 2020a.
Terms and licenses: Academic/Nonprofit Terms; Industry Terms: Not Available to Industry
Depositor comments: Please visit https://www.biorxiv.org/content/10.1101/2020.12.19.423586v1 for BioRxiv preprint. bioRxiv 2020.12.19.423586v1
How to cite: Nsp8-EGFP was a gift from Bruno Antonny (Addgene plasmid # 165113 ; http://n2t.net/addgene:165113 ; RRID:Addgene_165113)
